>Addgene plasmid #232948 | pCDH-3_Flag-YTHDF2-RNA-MUT (nonsense mutation of sgYTHDF2-1) | addgene full sequence | sequence record 473044 | Addgene NGS Result
ACGCGTGTAGTCTTATGCAATACTCTTGTAGTCTTGCAACATGGTAACGATGAGTTAGCAACATGCCTTA
CAAGGAGAGAAAAAGCACCGTGCATGCCGATTGGTGGAAGTAAGGTGGTACGATCGTGCCTTATTAGGAA
GGCAACAGACGGGTCTGACATGGATTGGACGAACCACTGAATTGCCGCATTGCAGAGATATTGTATTTAA
GTGCCTAGCTCGATACATAAACGGGTCTCTCTGGTTAGACCAGATCTGAGCCTGGGAGCTCTCTGGCTAA
CTAGGGAACCCACTGCTTAAGCCTCAATAAAGCTTGCCTTGAGTGCTTCAAGTAGTGTGTGCCCGTCTGT
TGTGTGACTCTGGTAACTAGAGATCCCTCAGACCCTTTTAGTCAGTGTGGAAAATCTCTAGCAGTGGCGC
CCGAACAGGGACTTGAAAGCGAAAGGGAAACCAGAGGAGCTCTCTCGACGCAGGACTCGGCTTGCTGAAG
CGCGCACGGCAAGAGGCGAGGGGCGGCGACTGGTGAGTACGCCAAAAATTTTGACTAGCGGAGGCTAGAA
GGAGAGAGATGGGTGCGAGAGCGTCAGTATTAAGCGGGGGAGAATTAGATCGCGATGGGAAAAAATTCGG
TTAAGGCCAGGGGGAAAGAAAAAATATAAATTAAAACATATAGTATGGGCAAGCAGGGAGCTAGAACGAT
TCGCAGTTAATCCTGGCCTGTTAGAAACATCAGAAGGCTGTAGACAAATACTGGGACAGCTACAACCATC
CCTTCAGACAGGATCAGAAGAACTTAGATCATTATATAATACAGTAGCAACCCTCTATTGTGTGCATCAA
AGGATAGAGATAAAAGACACCAAGGAAGCTTTAGACAAGATAGAGGAAGAGCAAAACAAAAGTAAGACCA
CCGCACAGCAAGCGGCCACTGATCTTCAGACCTGGAGGAGGAGATATGAGGGACAATTGGAGAAGTGAAT
TATATAAATATAAAGTAGTAAAAATTGAACCATTAGGAGTAGCACCCACCAAGGCAAAGAGAAGAGTGGT
GCAGAGAGAAAAAAGAGCAGTGGGAATAGGAGCTTTGTTCCTTGGGTTCTTGGGAGCAGCAGGAAGCACT
ATGGGCGCAGCGTCAATGACGCTGACGGTACAGGCCAGACAATTATTGTCTGGTATAGTGCAGCAGCAGA
ACAATTTGCTGAGGGCTATTGAGGCGCAACAGCATCTGTTGCAACTCACAGTCTGGGGCATCAAGCAGCT
CCAGGCAAGAATCCTGGCTGTGGAAAGATACCTAAAGGATCAACAGCTCCTGGGGATTTGGGGTTGCTCT
GGAAAACTCATTTGCACCACTGCTGTGCCTTGGAATGCTAGTTGGAGTAATAAATCTCTGGAACAGATTT
GGAATCACACGACCTGGATGGAGTGGGACAGAGAAATTAACAATTACACAAGCTTAATACACTCCTTAAT
TGAAGAATCGCAAAACCAGCAAGAAAAGAATGAACAAGAATTATTGGAATTAGATAAATGGGCAAGTTTG
TGGAATTGGTTTAACATAACAAATTGGCTGTGGTATATAAAATTATTCATAATGATAGTAGGAGGCTTGG
TAGGTTTAAGAATAGTTTTTGCTGTACTTTCTATAGTGAATAGAGTTAGGCAGGGATATTCACCATTATC
GTTTCAGACCCACCTCCCAACCCCGAGGGGACCCGACAGGCCCGAAGGAATAGAAGAAGAAGGTGGAGAG
AGAGACAGAGACAGATCCATTCGATTAGTGAACGGATCTCGACGGTATCGGTTAACTTTTAAAAGAAAAG
GGGGGATTGGGGGGTACAGTGCAGGGGAAAGAATAGTAGACATAATAGCAACAGACATACAAACTAAAGA
ATTACAAAAACAAATTACAAAATTCAAAATTTTATCGATACTAGTATTATGCCCAGTACATGACCTTATG
GGACTTTCCTACTTGGCAGTACATCTACGTATTAGTCATCGCTATTACCATGGTGATGCGGTTTTGGCAG
TACATCAATGGGCGTGGATAGCGGTTTGACTCACGGGGATTTCCAAGTCTCCACCCCATTGACGTCAATG
GGAGTTTGTTTTGGCACCAAAATCAACGGGACTTTCCAAAATGTCGTAACAACTCCGCCCCATTGACGCA
AATGGGCGGTAGGCGTGTACGGTGGGAGGTTTATATAAGCAGAGCTCGTTTAGTGAACCGTCAGATCGCC
TGGAGACGCCATCCACGCTGTTTTGACCTCCATAGAAGATTCTAGAATGGATTACAAAGACCATGACGGT
GATTATAAAGATCATGACATCGACTACAAGGATGACGATGACAAGGCTAGCGAATTCTCGGCCAGCAGCC
TCTTGGAGCAGAGACCAAAAGGTCAAGGAAACAAAGTACAAAATGGATCTGTACATCAAAAGGATGGATT
AAACGATGATGATTTTGAACCTTACTTGAGTCCACAGGCAAGGCCCAATAATGCATATACTGCCATGTCA
GATTCCTACTTACCCAGTTACTACAGTCCCTCCATTGGCTTCTCCTATTCTTTGGGTGAAGCTGCTTGGT
CTACGGGGGGTGACACAGCCATGCCCTACTTAACTTCTTATGGACAGCTGAGCAACGGAGAGCCCCACTT
CCTACCAGATGCAATGTTTGGGCAACCAGGAGCCCTAGGTAGCACTCCATTTCTTGGTCAGCATGGTTTT
AATTTCTTTCCCAGTGGGATTGACTTCTCAGCATGGGGAAATAACAGTTCTCAGGGACAGTCTACTCAGA
GCTCTGGATATAGTAGCAATTATGCTTATGCACCTAGCTCCTTAGGTGGAGCCATGATTGATGGACAGTC
AGCTTTTGCCAATGAGACCCTCAATAAGGCTCCTGGCATGAATACTATAGACCAAGGGATGGCAGCACTG
AAGTTGGGTAGCACAGAAGTTGCAAGCAATGTTCCAAAAGTTGTAGGTTCTGCTGTTGGTAGCGGGTCCA
TTACTAGTAACATCGTGGCTTCCAATAGTTTGCCTCCAGCCACCATTGCTCCTCCAAAACCAGCATCTTG
GGCTGATATTGCTAGCAAGCCTGCAAAACAGCAACCTAAACTGAAGACCAAGAATGGCATTGCAGGGTCA
AGTCTTCCGCCACCCCCGATAAAGCATAACATGGATATTGGAACTTGGGATAACAAGGGTCCCGTTGCAA
AAGCCCCCTCACAGGCTTTGGTTCAGAATATAGGTCAGCCAACCCAGGGGTCTCCTCAGCCTGTAGGTCA
GCAGGCTAACAATAGCCCACCAGTGGCTCAGGCATCAGTAGGGCAACAGACACAGCCATTGCCTCCACCT
CCACCACAGCCTGCCCAGCTTTCAGTCCAGCAACAGGCAGCTCAGCCAACCCGCTGGGTGGCTCCACGCA
ATCGCGGAAGTGGGTTCGGTCATAATGGGGTGGATGGTAATGGAGTAGGACAGTCTCAGGCTGGTTCTGG
ATCTACTCCTTCAGAACCCCACCCAGTGTTGGAGAAGCTTCGGTCCATTAATAACTATAACCCCAAAGAT
TTTGACTGGAATCTGAAACATGGCCGGGTTTTCATCATTGCAAGCTACTCTGAGGACGATATTCACCGTT
CCATTAAGTATAATATTTGGTGCAGCACAGAGCATGGTAACAAGAGACTGGATGCTGCTTATCGTTCCAT
GAACGGGAAAGGCCCCGTTTACTTACTTTTCAGTGTCAACGGCAGTGGACACTTCTGTGGCGTGGCAGAA
ATGAAATCTGCTGTGGACTACAACACATGTGCAGGTGTGTGGTCCCAGGACAAATGGAAGGGTCGTTTTG
ATGTCAGGTGGATTTTTGTGAAGGACGTTCCCAATAGCCAACTGCGACACATTCGCCTAGAGAACAACGA
GAATAAACCAGTGACCAACTCTGCGGACACTCAGGAAGTGCCTCTGGAAAAGGCTAAGCAGGTGTTGAAA
ATTATAGCCAGCTACAAGCACACCACTTCCATTTTTGATGACTTCTCACACTATGAGAAACGCCAAGAGG
AAGAAGAAAGTGTTAAAAAGGAACGTCAAGGTCGTGGGAAATAAGCGGCCGCGAAGGATCTGCGATCGCT
CCGGTGCCCGTCAGTGGGCAGAGCGCACATCGCCCACAGTCCCCGAGAAGTTGGGGGGAGGGGTCGGCAA
TTGAACGGGTGCCTAGAGAAGGTGGCGCGGGGTAAACTGGGAAAGTGATGTCGTGTACTGGCTCCGCCTT
TTTCCCGAGGGTGGGGGAGAACCGTATATAAGTGCAGTAGTCGCCGTGAACGTTCTTTTTCGCAACGGGT
TTGCCGCCAGAACACAGCTGAAGCTTCGAGGGGCTCGCATCTCTCCTTCACGCGCCCGCCGCCCTACCTG
AGGCCGCCATCCACGCCGGTTGAGTCGCGTTCTGCCGCCTCCCGCCTGTGGTGCCTCCTGAACTGCGTCC
GCCGTCTAGGTAAGTTTAAAGCTCAGGTCGAGACCGGGCCTTTGTCCGGCGCTCCCTTGGAGCCTACCTA
GACTCAGCCGGCTCTCCACGCTTTGCCTGACCCTGCTTGCTCAACTCTACGTCTTTGTTTCGTTTTCTGT
TCTGCGCCGTTACAGATCCAAGCTGTGACCGGCGCCTACGCTAGACGCCACCATGGAGAGCGACGAGAGC
GGCCTGCCCGCCATGGAGATCGAGTGCCGCATCACCGGCACCCTGAACGGCGTGGAGTTCGAGCTGGTGG
GCGGCGGAGAGGGCACCCCCAAGCAGGGCCGCATGACCAACAAGATGAAGAGCACCAAAGGCGCCCTGAC
CTTCAGCCCCTACCTGCTGAGCCACGTGATGGGCTACGGCTTCTACCACTTCGGCACCTACCCCAGCGGC
TACGAGAACCCCTTCCTGCACGCCATCAACAACGGCGGCTACACCAACACCCGCATCGAGAAGTACGAGG
ACGGCGGCGTGCTGCACGTGAGCTTCAGCTACCGCTACGAGGCCGGCCGCGTGATCGGCGACTTCAAGGT
GGTGGGCACCGGCTTCCCCGAGGACAGCGTGATCTTCACCGACAAGATCATCCGCAGCAACGCCACCGTG
GAGCACCTGCACCCCATGGGCGATAACGTGCTGGTGGGCAGCTTCGCCCGCACCTTCAGCCTGCGCGACG
GCGGCTACTACAGCTTCGTGGTGGACAGCCACATGCACTTCAAGAGCGCCATCCACCCCAGCATCCTGCA
GAACGGGGGCCCCATGTTCGCCTTCCGCCGCGTGGAGGAGCTGCACAGCAACACCGAGCTGGGCATCGTG
GAGTACCAGCACGCCTTCAAGACCCCCATCGCCTTCGCCAGATCCCGCGCTCAGTCGTCCAATTCTGCCG
TGGACGGCACCGCCGGACCCGGCTCCACCGGATCTCGCGAGGGCAGAGGAAGTCTTCTAACATGCGGTGA
CGTGGAGGAGAATCCCGGCCCTATGACCGAGTACAAGCCCACGGTGCGCCTCGCCACCCGCGACGACGTC
CCCAGGGCCGTACGCACCCTCGCCGCCGCGTTCGCCGACTACCCCGCCACGCGCCACACCGTCGATCCGG
ACCGCCACATCGAGCGGGTCACCGAGCTGCAAGAACTCTTCCTCACGCGCGTCGGGCTCGACATCGGCAA
GGTGTGGGTCGCGGACGACGGCGCCGCGGTGGCGGTCTGGACCACGCCGGAGAGCGTCGAAGCGGGGGCG
GTGTTCGCCGAGATCGGCCCGCGCATGGCCGAGTTGAGCGGTTCCCGGCTGGCCGCGCAGCAACAGATGG
AAGGCCTCCTGGCGCCGCACCGGCCCAAGGAGCCCGCGTGGTTCCTGGCCACCGTCGGCGTCTCGCCCGA
CCACCAGGGCAAGGGTCTGGGCAGCGCCGTCGTGCTCCCCGGAGTGGAGGCGGCCGAGCGCGCCGGGGTG
CCCGCCTTCCTGGAGACCTCCGCGCCCCGCAACCTCCCCTTCTACGAGCGGCTCGGCTTCACCGTCACCG
CCGACGTCGAGGTGCCCGAAGGACCGCGCACCTGGTGCATGACCCGCAAGCCCGGTGCCTGAAATCAACC
TCTGGATTACAAAATTTGTGAAAGATTGACTGGTATTCTTAACTATGTTGCTCCTTTTACGCTATGTGGA
TACGCTGCTTTAATGCCTTTGTATCATGCTATTGCTTCCCGTATGGCTTTCATTTTCTCCTCCTTGTATA
AATCCTGGTTGCTGTCTCTTTATGAGGAGTTGTGGCCCGTTGTCAGGCAACGTGGCGTGGTGTGCACTGT
GTTTGCTGACGCAACCCCCACTGGTTGGGGCATTGCCACCACCTGTCAGCTCCTTTCCGGGACTTTCGCT
TTCCCCCTCCCTATTGCCACGGCGGAACTCATCGCCGCCTGCCTTGCCCGCTGCTGGACAGGGGCTCGGC
TGTTGGGCACTGACAATTCCGTGGTGTTGTCGGGGAAATCATCGTCCTTTCCTTGGCTGCTCGCCTGTGT
TGCCACCTGGATTCTGCGCGGGACGTCCTTCTGCTACGTCCCTTCGGCCCTCAATCCAGCGGACCTTCCT
TCCCGCGGCCTGCTGCCGGCTCTGCGGCCTCTTCCGCGTCTCCGCCTTCGCCCTCAGACGAGTCGGATCT
CCCTTTGGGCCGCCTCCCCGCCTGGTACCTTTAAGACCAATGACTTACAAGGCAGCTGTAGATCTTAGCC
ACTTTTTAAAAGAAAAGGGGGGACTGGAAGGGCTAATTCACTCCCAACGAAGATAAGATCTGCTTTTTGC
TTGTACTGGGTCTCTCTGGTTAGACCAGATCTGAGCCTGGGAGCTCTCTGGCTAACTAGGGAACCCACTG
CTTAAGCCTCAATAAAGCTTGCCTTGAGTGCTTCAAGTAGTGTGTGCCCGTCTGTTGTGTGACTCTGGTA
ACTAGAGATCCCTCAGACCCTTTTAGTCAGTGTGGAAAATCTCTAGCAGTAGTAGTTCATGTCATCTTAT
TATTCAGTATTTATAACTTGCAAAGAAATGAATATCAGAGAGTGAGAGGAACTTGTTTATTGCAGCTTAT
AATGGTTACAAATAAAGCAATAGCATCACAAATTTCACAAATAAAGCATTTTTTTCACTGCATTCTAGTT
GTGGTTTGTCCAAACTCATCAATGTATCTTATCATGTCTGGCTCTAGCTATCCCGCCCCTAACTCCGCCC
ATCCCGCCCCTAACTCCGCCCAGTTCCGCCCATTCTCCGCCCCATGGCTGACTAATTTTTTTTATTTATG
CAGAGGCCGAGGCCGCCTCGGCCTCTGAGCTATTCCAGAAGTAGTGAGGAGGCTTTTTTGGAGGCCTAGA
CTTTTGCAGAGACCAAATTCGTAATCATGTCATAGCTGTTTCCTGTGTGAAATTGTTATCCGCTCACAAT
TCCACACAACATACGAGCCGGAAGCATAAAGTGTAAAGCCTGGGGTGCCTAATGAGTGAGCTAACTCACA
TTAATTGCGTTGCGCTCACTGCCCGCTTTCCAGTCGGGAAACCTGTCGTGCCAGCTGCATTAATGAATCG
GCCAACGCGCGGGGAGAGGCGGTTTGCGTATTGGGCGCTCTTCCGCTTCCTCGCTCACTGACTCGCTGCG
CTCGGTCGTTCGGCTGCGGCGAGCGGTATCAGCTCACTCAAAGGCGGTAATACGGTTATCCACAGAATCA
GGGGATAACGCAGGAAAGAACATGTGAGCAAAAGGCCAGCAAAAGGCCAGGAACCGTAAAAAGGCCGCGT
TGCTGGCGTTTTTCCATAGGCTCCGCCCCCCTGACGAGCATCACAAAAATCGACGCTCAAGTCAGAGGTG
GCGAAACCCGACAGGACTATAAAGATACCAGGCGTTTCCCCCTGGAAGCTCCCTCGTGCGCTCTCCTGTT
CCGACCCTGCCGCTTACCGGATACCTGTCCGCCTTTCTCCCTTCGGGAAGCGTGGCGCTTTCTCATAGCT
CACGCTGTAGGTATCTCAGTTCGGTGTAGGTCGTTCGCTCCAAGCTGGGCTGTGTGCACGAACCCCCCGT
TCAGCCCGACCGCTGCGCCTTATCCGGTAACTATCGTCTTGAGTCCAACCCGGTAAGACACGACTTATCG
CCACTGGCAGCAGCCACTGGTAACAGGATTAGCAGAGCGAGGTATGTAGGCGGTGCTACAGAGTTCTTGA
AGTGGTGGCCTAACTACGGCTACACTAGAAGAACAGTATTTGGTATCTGCGCTCTGCTGAAGCCAGTTAC
CTTCGGAAAAAGAGTTGGTAGCTCTTGATCCGGCAAACAAACCACCGCTGGTAGCGGTGGTTTTTTTGTT
TGCAAGCAGCAGATTACGCGCAGAAAAAAAGGATCTCAAGAAGATCCTTTGATCTTTTCTACGGGGTCTG
ACGCTCAGTGGAACGAAAACTCACGTTAAGGGATTTTGGTCATGAGATTATCAAAAAGGATCTTCACCTA
GATCCTTTTAAATTAAAAATGAAGTTTTAAATCAATCTAAAGTATATATGAGTAAACTTGGTCTGACAGT
TACCAATGCTTAATCAGTGAGGCACCTATCTCAGCGATCTGTCTATTTCGTTCATCCATAGTTGCCTGAC
TCCCCGTCGTGTAGATAACTACGATACGGGAGGGCTTACCATCTGGCCCCAGTGCTGCAATGATACCGCG
AGACCCACGCTCACCGGCTCCAGATTTATCAGCAATAAACCAGCCAGCCGGAAGGGCCGAGCGCAGAAGT
GGTCCTGCAACTTTATCCGCCTCCATCCAGTCTATTAATTGTTGCCGGGAAGCTAGAGTAAGTAGTTCGC
CAGTTAATAGTTTGCGCAACGTTGTTGCCATTGCTACAGGCATCGTGGTGTCACGCTCGTCGTTTGGTAT
GGCTTCATTCAGCTCCGGTTCCCAACGATCAAGGCGAGTTACATGATCCCCCATGTTGTGCAAAAAAGCG
GTTAGCTCCTTCGGTCCTCCGATCGTTGTCAGAAGTAAGTTGGCCGCAGTGTTATCACTCATGGTTATGG
CAGCACTGCATAATTCTCTTACTGTCATGCCATCCGTAAGATGCTTTTCTGTGACTGGTGAGTACTCAAC
CAAGTCATTCTGAGAATAGTGTATGCGGCGACCGAGTTGCTCTTGCCCGGCGTCAATACGGGATAATACC
GCGCCACATAGCAGAACTTTAAAAGTGCTCATCATTGGAAAACGTTCTTCGGGGCGAAAACTCTCAAGGA
TCTTACCGCTGTTGAGATCCAGTTCGATGTAACCCACTCGTGCACCCAACTGATCTTCAGCATCTTTTAC
TTTCACCAGCGTTTCTGGGTGAGCAAAAACAGGAAGGCAAAATGCCGCAAAAAAGGGAATAAGGGCGACA
CGGAAATGTTGAATACTCATACTCTTCCTTTTTCAATATTATTGAAGCATTTATCAGGGTTATTGTCTCA
TGAGCGGATACATATTTGAATGTATTTAGAAAAATAAACAAATAGGGGTTCCGCGCACATTTCCCCGAAA
AGTGCCACCTGACGTCTAAGAAACCATTATTATCATGACATTAACCTATAAAAATAGGCGTATCACGAGG
CCCTTTCGTCTCGCGCGTTTCGGTGATGACGGTGAAAACCTCTGACACATGCAGCTCCCGGAGACGGTCA
CAGCTTGTCTGTAAGCGGATGCCGGGAGCAGACAAGCCCGTCAGGGCGCGTCAGCGGGTGTTGGCGGGTG
TCGGGGCTGGCTTAACTATGCGGCATCAGAGCAGATTGTACTGAGAGTGCACCATATGCGGTGTGAAATA
CCGCACAGATGCGTAAGGAGAAAATACCGCATCAGGCGCCATTCGCCATTCAGGCTGCGCAACTGTTGGG
AAGGGCGATCGGTGCGGGCCTCTTCGCTATTACGCCAGCTGGCGAAAGGGGGATGTGCTGCAAGGCGATT
AAGTTGGGTAACGCCAGGGTTTTCCCAGTCACGACGTTGTAAAACGACGGCCAGTGCCAAGCTG
Features (pLannotate 1.2.2; 30 found; start..end, strand, type, name):
      6..232     +  promoter       RSV promoter: Rous sarcoma virus enhancer/promoter
    233..413     +  LTR            5' LTR (truncated): truncated 5' long terminal repeat (LTR) from HIV-1
    460..585     +  misc_feature   HIV-1 Ψ: packaging signal of human immunodeficiency virus type 1
    569..907     +  CDS            HIV-1 gag (fragment): gag protein from human immunodeficiency virus 1; gag
   1078..1311    +  misc_feature   RRE: The Rev response element (RRE) of HIV-1 allows for Rev-dependent mRNA export from the nucleus to the cytoplasm.
   1688..1788    +  CDS            Rev (fragment): human immunodeficiency virus 1 (HIV-1) Rev protein; rev; enhances nuclear export of unspliced and incompletely spliced viral mRNAs
   1807..1923    +  misc_feature   cPPT/CTS: central polypurine tract and central termination sequence of HIV-1
   1936..2012    +  enhancer       CMV enhancer (fragment): human cytomegalovirus immediate early enhancer
   2013..2216    +  promoter       CMV promoter: human cytomegalovirus (CMV) immediate early promoter
   2293..2355    +  CDS            3xFLAG: three tandem FLAG® epitope tags, followed by an enterokinase cleavage site
   2368..4101    +  CDS            YTHDF2: YTHD2_HUMAN - Also known as HGRG8 From Homo sapiens (Human).
   4146..4357    +  promoter       EF-1α core promoter: core promoter for human elongation factor EF-1α
   4370..4638    +  LTR            5' LTR (truncated): truncated 5' long terminal repeat (LTR) from human T-cell leukemia virus (HTLV) type 1
   4695..5359    +  CDS            CopGFP (fragment): green fluorescent protein 2 from Pontellina plumata, also known as ppluGFP2 (Shagin et al., 2004)
   5483..6082    +  CDS            PuroR: puromycin N-acetyltransferase; pac from Streptomyces alboniger; confers resistance to puromycin
   6083..6671    +  misc_feature   WPRE: woodchuck hepatitis virus posttranscriptional regulatory element
   6666..6773    +  CDS            nef (fragment): NEF_SIVS4 - Experimental evidence at protein level: Swiss-Prot protein existence level 1. Interferes with TCR signaling from the cell membrane. Interacts with CD247/TCRZ (TCR zeta chain) and exert potent down- regulation of cell surface TCR/CD3 complexes. From Simian immunodeficiency virus (isolate F236/smH4) (SIV-sm) (Simian immunodeficiency virus sooty mangabey monkey).
   6798..6978    +  LTR            5' LTR (truncated): truncated 5' long terminal repeat (LTR) from HIV-1
   7050..7171    +  polyA_signal   SV40 poly(A) signal: SV40 polyadenylation signal
   7211..7346    +  rep_origin     SV40 ori: SV40 origin of replication
   7403..7419    -  protein_bind   lac operator: The lac repressor binds to the lac operator to inhibit transcription in E. coli. This inhibition can be relieved by adding lactose or isopropyl-β-D-thiogalactopyranoside (IPTG). lac repressor encoded by lacI
   7427..7457    -  promoter       lac promoter: promoter for the E. coli lac operon
   7472..7493    -  protein_bind   CAP binding site: CAP binding activates transcription in the presence of cAMP. E. coli catabolite activator protein
   7506..7598    -  CDS            lacI (fragment): lac repressor; lacI; The lac repressor binds to the lac operator to inhibit transcription in E. coli. This inhibition can be relieved by adding lactose or isopropyl-β-D-thiogalactopyranoside (IPTG).
   7781..8369    -  rep_origin     ori: high-copy-number ColE1/pMB1/pBR322/pUC origin of replication
   8540..9400    -  CDS            AmpR: β-lactamase; bla; confers resistance to ampicillin, carbenicillin, and related antibiotics
   9401..9505    -  promoter       AmpR promoter: bla
   9600..9635    +  CDS            rop (fragment): Rop protein, which maintains plasmids at low copy number; rop
   9737..9836    +  misc_feature   bom (fragment): basis of mobility region from pBR322
   9842..9996    -  CDS            lacZα (fragment): LacZα fragment of β-galactosidase; lacZ fragment
