[The description below was written by a language model from this plasmid's Addgene catalogue record and pLannotate feature annotations shown in this document.]
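Description:
pCDH-3_Flag-YTHDF2-RNA-MUT (nonsense mutation of sgYTHDF2-1) is a roughly 10 kb lentiviral expression plasmid on the pCDH backbone. It delivers an RNA-binding-deficient form of human YTHDF2, an m6A reader protein, into mammalian cells. It is propagated in E. coli as a high-copy plasmid through a ColE1/pUC-type origin and is selected with ampicillin (AmpR). The lentiviral transfer cassette begins with an RSV promoter fused to a truncated HIV-1 5' LTR, which drives genomic RNA production in packaging cells. This is followed by the Ψ packaging signal with a gag fragment, the RRE for Rev-dependent nuclear export, and the cPPT/CTS element. A WPRE to boost transcript expression, a truncated 3' LTR and an SV40 polyadenylation signal close the cassette, and an SV40 origin lies just downstream.

A CMV promoter drives an N-terminal 3xFLAG tag fused to the YTHDF2 coding sequence. This sequence carries K416A and R527A substitutions that abolish RNA binding, plus synonymous changes at the sgYTHDF2-1 target site so that the transgene escapes that guide. The plasmid name calls these changes a "nonsense mutation", but the purpose and mutation fields describe them as synonymous. A second cassette uses the EF-1α core promoter with an HTLV-1 LTR segment to express copGFP and puromycin N-acetyltransferase, so transduced cells can be tracked by fluorescence and selected with puromycin. The table does not annotate the linker between these two reading frames.

The design suits rescue experiments in cells depleted of endogenous YTHDF2 by sgYTHDF2-1. Such experiments test whether a given phenotype depends on YTHDF2's RNA-binding activity. The associated publication studies YTHDF2 in B cell malignancies.
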