Addgene plasmid #232948: pCDH-3_Flag-YTHDF2-RNA-MUT (nonsense mutation of sgYTHDF2-1)
Purpose: Expresses the RNA-binding-deficient mutant of YTHDF2 with synonymous mutations for resistance against sgYTHDF2-1-mediated knockdown
Depositing lab: Jianjun Chen. Depositing organization: Beckman Research Institute of the City of Hope. Publication: YTHDF2 promotes ATP synthesis and immune evasion in B cell malignancies. Chen Z, Zeng C, Yang L, Che Y, Chen M, Sau L, Wang B, Zhou K, Chen Y, Qing Y, Shen C, Zhang T, Wunderlich M, Wu D, Li W, Wang K, Leung K, Sun M, Tang T, He X, Zhang L, Swaminathan S, Mulloy JC, Muschen M, Huang H, Weng H, Xiao G, Deng X, Chen J. Cell. 2024 Dec 12:S0092-8674(24)01324-2. doi: 10.1016/j.cell.2024.11.007. PubMed 39694037.
Backbone
  Vector backbone: pCDH
  Vector type: Lentiviral
Growth in bacteria
  Bacterial resistance: Ampicillin, 100 μg/mL
  Growth temperature: 37°C
  Growth strain: NEB Stable
  Copy number: High Copy
Gene/Insert
  Gene/Insert name: YTHDF2-RNA-MUT
  Species: H. sapiens (human)
  Mutation: RNA binding mutation (K416A+R527A), synonymous mutation
  Entrez Gene: YTHDF2 (a.k.a. CAHL, DF2, HGRG8, NY-REN-2)
  Cloning method: Restriction Enzyme; 5′ cloning site Unknown (unknown if destroyed)
Terms and licenses: Academic/Nonprofit Terms; Industry Terms: Not Available to Industry
How to cite: pCDH-3_Flag-YTHDF2-RNA-MUT (nonsense mutation of sgYTHDF2-1) was a gift from Jianjun Chen (Addgene plasmid # 232948 ; http://n2t.net/addgene:232948 ; RRID:Addgene_232948)
